Addgene plasmid #217231: pCMV-Tc1-5_ST
Purpose: Mammalian expression vector for expression of Tc1-5_ST transposase (CMV promoter)
Depositing lab: Yong E Zhang. Depositing organization: Institute of Zoology, Chinese Academy of Sciences. Publication: Heterologous survey of 130 DNA transposons in human cells highlights their functional divergence and expands the genome engineering toolbox. Zhang T, Tan S, Tang N, Li Y, Zhang C, Sun J, Guo Y, Gao H, Cai Y, Sun W, Wang C, Fu L, Ma H, Wu Y, Hu X, Zhang X, Gee P, Yan W, Zhao Y, Chen Q, Guo B, Wang H, Zhang YE. Cell. 2024 Jul 11;187(14):3741-3760.e30. doi: 10.1016/j.cell.2024.05.007. Epub 2024 Jun 5. PubMed 38843831.
Backbone
  Vector backbone: pCMV
  Vector type: Mammalian Expression
Growth in bacteria
  Bacterial resistance: Ampicillin, 100 μg/mL
  Growth temperature: 37°C
  Growth strain: DH5alpha
  Copy number: High Copy
Gene/Insert
  Gene/Insert name: Tc1-5_ST transposase
  Species: Synthetic
  Cloning method: Restriction Enzyme; 5′ cloning site Unknown (unknown if destroyed); 3′ cloning site Unknown (unknown if destroyed)
Terms and licenses: Academic/Nonprofit Terms; Industry Terms: Not Available to Industry
How to cite: pCMV-Tc1-5_ST was a gift from Yong E Zhang (Addgene plasmid # 217231 ; http://n2t.net/addgene:217231 ; RRID:Addgene_217231)
