[The description below was written by a language model from this plasmid's Addgene catalogue record and pLannotate feature annotations shown in this document.]
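Description:
pCMV-Tc1-5_ST is a mammalian expression plasmid of about 5.6 kb, built on a pCMV backbone, that drives expression of a synthetic Tc1-5_ST transposase coding sequence from the human cytomegalovirus immediate-early enhancer and promoter. In bacteria it is maintained at high copy through a ColE1/pUC-type origin and selected with ampicillin via the β-lactamase gene and its native promoter. An f1 phage origin is also present, which in principle permits single-stranded DNA production.

The automated feature table does not annotate the transposase itself. However, there is an unannotated gap of roughly 1.1 kb between the T7 promoter just downstream of CMV and the reverse-oriented SP6 promoter, which sits ahead of the bovine growth hormone polyadenylation signal. This gap is where the insert would be expected to sit. The flanking T7 and SP6 sites are standard phage promoters useful for sequencing or in vitro transcription. The cloning sites are recorded as unknown, and no epitope tag or reporter is annotated.

Downstream, an SV40 early promoter precedes only a short fragment of a bleomycin-resistance (ble) gene followed by an SV40 poly(A) signal. The table therefore does not show an intact mammalian selection marker, which suggests the plasmid is suited mainly to transient transfection. The short HIV-1 LTR, lacI, lac promoter/operator and bom annotations appear to be backbone remnants rather than functional modules.

The plasmid comes from a survey that tested many DNA transposons for activity in human cells with a view to genome engineering. In that setting it would serve as the helper supplying transposase in trans. The record does not describe a matching donor plasmid carrying the transposon ends.
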