Features (pLannotate 1.2.2; 19 found; start..end, strand, type, name):
      1..380     +  enhancer       CMV enhancer: human cytomegalovirus immediate early enhancer
    381..584     +  promoter       CMV promoter: human cytomegalovirus (CMV) immediate early promoter
    580..613     +  LTR            5' LTR (truncated) (fragment): truncated 5' long terminal repeat (LTR) from HIV-1
    629..647     +  promoter       T7 promoter: promoter for bacteriophage T7 RNA polymerase
   1779..1797    -  promoter       SP6 promoter: promoter for bacteriophage SP6 RNA polymerase
   1823..2047    +  polyA_signal   bGH poly(A) signal: bovine growth hormone polyadenylation signal
   2051..2072    +  promoter       SV40 promoter (fragment): SV40 enhancer and early promoter
   2093..2521    +  rep_origin     f1 ori (sequence partly withheld): f1 bacteriophage origin of replication; arrow indicates direction of (+) strand synthesis
   2535..2864    +  promoter       SV40 promoter: SV40 enhancer and early promoter
   2877..3035    +  CDS            ble (fragment): BLE_KLEPN - Experimental evidence at protein level: Swiss-Prot protein existence level 1. Binding protein with a strong affinity to the bleomycin family of antibiotics. Binds to CL990; an antimitotic-antibiotic compound. From Klebsiella pneumoniae.
   3030..3151    +  polyA_signal   SV40 poly(A) signal: SV40 polyadenylation signal
   3224..3240    -  protein_bind   lac operator: The lac repressor binds to the lac operator to inhibit transcription in E. coli. This inhibition can be relieved by adding lactose or isopropyl-β-D-thiogalactopyranoside (IPTG). lac repressor encoded by lacI
   3248..3278    -  promoter       lac promoter: promoter for the E. coli lac operon
   3293..3314    -  protein_bind   CAP binding site: CAP binding activates transcription in the presence of cAMP. E. coli catabolite activator protein
   3327..3419    -  CDS            lacI (fragment): lac repressor; lacI; The lac repressor binds to the lac operator to inhibit transcription in E. coli. This inhibition can be relieved by adding lactose or isopropyl-β-D-thiogalactopyranoside (IPTG).
   3602..4190    -  rep_origin     ori: high-copy-number ColE1/pMB1/pBR322/pUC origin of replication
   4361..5221    -  CDS            AmpR: β-lactamase; bla; confers resistance to ampicillin, carbenicillin, and related antibiotics
   5222..5326    -  promoter       AmpR promoter: bla
   5385..5437    -  misc_feature   bom (fragment): basis of mobility region from pBR322
>Addgene plasmid #217231 | pCMV-Tc1-5_ST | addgene full sequence | sequence record 444811 | Addgene NGS Result
GACATTGATTATTGACTAGTTATTAATAGTAATCAATTACGGGGTCATTAGTTCATAGCCCATATATGGA
GTTCCGCGTTACATAACTTACGGTAAATGGCCCGCCTGGCTGACCGCCCAACGACCCCCGCCCATTGACG
TCAATAATGACGTATGTTCCCATAGTAACGCCAATAGGGACTTTCCATTGACGTCAATGGGTGGAGTATT
TACGGTAAACTGCCCACTTGGCAGTACATCAAGTGTATCATATGCCAAGTACGCCCCCTATTGACGTCAA
TGACGGTAAATGGCCCGCCTGGCATTATGCCCAGTACATGACCTTATGGGACTTTCCTACTTGGCAGTAC
ATCTACGTATTAGTCATCGCTATTACCATGGTGATGCGGTTTTGGCAGTACATCAATGGGCGTGGATAGC
GGTTTGACTCACGGGGATTTCCAAGTCTCCACCCCATTGACGTCAATGGGAGTTTGTTTTGGCACCAAAA
TCAACGGGACTTTCCAAAATGTCGTAACAACTCCGCCCCATTGACGCAAATGGGCGGTAGGCGTGTACGG
TGGGAGGTCTATATAAGCAGAGCTCTCTGGCTAACTAGAGAACCCACTGCTTACTGGCTTATCGAAATTA
ATACGACTCACTATAGGGAGACCCAAGCTTGGTACCGAGCTCGGATCCACTAGTAACGGCCGCCAGTGTG
CTGGAATTCGCCGCCACCATGGGTGCGACCCATAGCAAAAAAGTGGGCACCGGCGGTAATAAGCGCCCTG
AAAAACTGAACGTGCACATTCGCAACAGCTGGCGCACCAACCTGCAACTGATACGCAGCATCGGCAACAT
GATTGGCTACAAGAAGAGCCTGAGCGAATGGCAATGCCTGAGCGAGGTTAAAATGGGTCGCGGCAGCCCT
ATACCTCCTATGCTGCGCCGCAAGATTGTGGAACAGTATCAGAAAGGCGTGAGCCAGCGCAAAATTGCGA
AAAGCCTGAAGCTGAGCAGCAGCACCGTGCATAACATTGTGCAGCGCTTTCGCGAGAGCGGTACCATTTC
AGTGCGCAAGGGCCAAGGTCGCAAAACCATCTTAGATGCGCGCGATTTACGTGCTCTGCGTCGCCATTGC
ATTACCTACCGCAACGCGACCGTGATGGAGATTACCACCTGGGCGCAGGAATATTTCCGCAAGACCCTGA
GCGTGAACACCATTCACCGTGCCATTCGTCGCTGTCGCCTGAAACTGTACCGCAGCAAAAAAAAGCCGTA
CCTGAACATGATCCAGAAACGCCGCCGCTTTTTATGGGCACGCGCCCATTTAAAATGGACCTGGCAGAGC
GGCAAACTGTTTTGCGGTCAGACCAGCCGCAACCTGAAGTTTTTTCTGGGCAAAATGGGCCGTCGTGTGC
TGAGCCCTAAAGATCAGAAAGATCACCCTGACTTTCACCAACGCAGCGATGCGAAAGCGAACGTGAGCCA
TGGTATGGGCGTTCACGAGTGTGTTTGGCATGGCCGCTTAGCCTATGTTCGCCGTTATCATCGCTGCTGG
AAGGTTTATCCGGGCAGCCGTACTACTTATGCCCCGATTCAGACCAGCAGCCTGAGCTGGGAAGATCTGG
CGCTGTTTCAGCATGACAACGCGCGTCCTCATACCGCAAGCATAACCACCAGCTGGTTACGTCGCCGTCG
CATACGTGTGTTAAAATGGCCTGCGTGCAGCCCTGATCTGAGCCCTATTGAAAACGTGTGATGAGCGGCC
GCTCGAGCATGCATCTAGAGGGCCCTATTCTATAGTGTCACCTAAATGCTAGAGCTCGCTGATCAGCCTC
GACTGTGCCTTCTAGTTGCCAGCCATCTGTTGTTTGCCCCTCCCCCGTGCCTTCCTTGACCCTGGAAGGT
GCCACTCCCACTGTCCTTTCCTAATAAAATGAGGAAATTGCATCGCATTGTCTGAGTAGGTGTCATTCTA
TTCTGGGGGGTGGGGTGGGGCAGGACAGCAAGGGGGAGGATTGGGAAGACAATAGCAGGCATGCTGGGGA
TGCGGTGGGCTCTATGGCTTCTGAGGCGGAAAGAACCAGCTGGGGCTCTAGGGGGTATCCCC
[124 nt withheld, positions 2093-2216]
C
[91 nt withheld, positions 2218-2308]
A
[49 nt withheld, positions 2310-2358]
CCTTTGACGTTGGAGTCCACGTTCTTT
[37 nt withheld, positions 2386-2422]
ACCCTATCTCGGTCTATTCTTTTGATTTATAAGGGATTTTGCCGATTTCGGCCTATTGGTTAAAAAATGA
GCTGATTTAACAAAAATTTAACGCGAATTAATTCTGTGGAATGTGTGTCAGTTAGGGTGTGGAAAGTCCC
CAGGCTCCCCAGCAGGCAGAAGTATGCAAAGCATGCATCTCAATTAGTCAGCAACCAGGTGTGGAAAGTC
CCCAGGCTCCCCAGCAGGCAGAAGTATGCAAAGCATGCATCTCAATTAGTCAGCAACCATAGTCCCGCCC
CTAACTCCGCCCATCCCGCCCCTAACTCCGCCCAGTTCCGCCCATTCTCCGCCCCATGGCTGACTAATTT
TTTTTATTTATGCAGAGGCCGAGGCCGCCTCTGCCTCTGAGCTATTCCAGAAGTAGTGAGGAGGCTTTTT
TGGAGGCCTAGGCTTTTGCAAAAAGCTCCCCGAAATGACCGACCAAGCGACGCCCAACCTGCCATCACGA
GATTTCGATTCCACCGCCGCCTTCTATGAAAGGTTGGGCTTCGGAATCGTTTTCCGGGACGCCGGCTGGA
TGATCCTCCAGCGCGGGGATCTCATGCTGGAGTTCTTCGCCCACCCCAACTTGTTTATTGCAGCTTATAA
TGGTTACAAATAAAGCAATAGCATCACAAATTTCACAAATAAAGCATTTTTTTCACTGCATTCTAGTTGT
GGTTTGTCCAAACTCATCAATGTATCTTATCATGTCTGTATACCGTCGACCTCTAGCTAGAGCTTGGCGT
AATCATGGTCATAGCTGTTTCCTGTGTGAAATTGTTATCCGCTCACAATTCCACACAACATACGAGCCGG
AAGCATAAAGTGTAAAGCCTGGGGTGCCTAATGAGTGAGCTAACTCACATTAATTGCGTTGCGCTCACTG
CCCGCTTTCCAGTCGGGAAACCTGTCGTGCCAGCTGCATTAATGAATCGGCCAACGCGCGGGGAGAGGCG
GTTTGCGTATTGGGCGCTCTTCCGCTTCCTCGCTCACTGACTCGCTGCGCTCGGTCGTTCGGCTGCGGCG
AGCGGTATCAGCTCACTCAAAGGCGGTAATACGGTTATCCACAGAATCAGGGGATAACGCAGGAAAGAAC
ATGTGAGCAAAAGGCCAGCAAAAGGCCAGGAACCGTAAAAAGGCCGCGTTGCTGGCGTTTTTCCATAGGC
TCCGCCCCCCTGACGAGCATCACAAAAATCGACGCTCAAGTCAGAGGTGGCGAAACCCGACAGGACTATA
AAGATACCAGGCGTTTCCCCCTGGAAGCTCCCTCGTGCGCTCTCCTGTTCCGACCCTGCCGCTTACCGGA
TACCTGTCCGCCTTTCTCCCTTCGGGAAGCGTGGCGCTTTCTCATAGCTCACGCTGTAGGTATCTCAGTT
CGGTGTAGGTCGTTCGCTCCAAGCTGGGCTGTGTGCACGAACCCCCCGTTCAGCCCGACCGCTGCGCCTT
ATCCGGTAACTATCGTCTTGAGTCCAACCCGGTAAGACACGACTTATCGCCACTGGCAGCAGCCACTGGT
AACAGGATTAGCAGAGCGAGGTATGTAGGCGGTGCTACAGAGTTCTTGAAGTGGTGGCCTAACTACGGCT
ACACTAGAAGAACAGTATTTGGTATCTGCGCTCTGCTGAAGCCAGTTACCTTCGGAAAAAGAGTTGGTAG
CTCTTGATCCGGCAAACAAACCACCGCTGGTAGCGGTGGTTTTTTTGTTTGCAAGCAGCAGATTACGCGC
AGAAAAAAAGGATCTCAAGAAGATCCTTTGATCTTTTCTACGGGGTCTGACGCTCAGTGGAACGAAAACT
CACGTTAAGGGATTTTGGTCATGAGATTATCAAAAAGGATCTTCACCTAGATCCTTTTAAATTAAAAATG
AAGTTTTAAATCAATCTAAAGTATATATGAGTAAACTTGGTCTGACAGTTACCAATGCTTAATCAGTGAG
GCACCTATCTCAGCGATCTGTCTATTTCGTTCATCCATAGTTGCCTGACTCCCCGTCGTGTAGATAACTA
CGATACGGGAGGGCTTACCATCTGGCCCCAGTGCTGCAATGATACCGCGAGACCCACGCTCACCGGCTCC
AGATTTATCAGCAATAAACCAGCCAGCCGGAAGGGCCGAGCGCAGAAGTGGTCCTGCAACTTTATCCGCC
TCCATCCAGTCTATTAATTGTTGCCGGGAAGCTAGAGTAAGTAGTTCGCCAGTTAATAGTTTGCGCAACG
TTGTTGCCATTGCTACAGGCATCGTGGTGTCACGCTCGTCGTTTGGTATGGCTTCATTCAGCTCCGGTTC
CCAACGATCAAGGCGAGTTACATGATCCCCCATGTTGTGCAAAAAAGCGGTTAGCTCCTTCGGTCCTCCG
ATCGTTGTCAGAAGTAAGTTGGCCGCAGTGTTATCACTCATGGTTATGGCAGCACTGCATAATTCTCTTA
CTGTCATGCCATCCGTAAGATGCTTTTCTGTGACTGGTGAGTACTCAACCAAGTCATTCTGAGAATAGTG
TATGCGGCGACCGAGTTGCTCTTGCCCGGCGTCAATACGGGATAATACCGCGCCACATAGCAGAACTTTA
AAAGTGCTCATCATTGGAAAACGTTCTTCGGGGCGAAAACTCTCAAGGATCTTACCGCTGTTGAGATCCA
GTTCGATGTAACCCACTCGTGCACCCAACTGATCTTCAGCATCTTTTACTTTCACCAGCGTTTCTGGGTG
AGCAAAAACAGGAAGGCAAAATGCCGCAAAAAAGGGAATAAGGGCGACACGGAAATGTTGAATACTCATA
CTCTTCCTTTTTCAATATTATTGAAGCATTTATCAGGGTTATTGTCTCATGAGCGGATACATATTTGAAT
GTATTTAGAAAAATAAACAAATAGGGGTTCCGCGCACATTTCCCCGAAAAGTGCCACCTGACGTCGACGG
ATCGGGAGATCTCCCGATCCCCTATGGTGCACTCTCAGTACAATCTGCTCTGATGCCGCATAGTTAAGCC
AGTATCTGCTCCCTGCTTGTGTGTTGGAGGTCGCTGAGTAGTGCGCGAGCAAAATTTAAGCTACAACAAG
GCAAGGCTTGACCGACAATTGCATGAAGAATCTGCTTAGGGTTAGGCGTTTTGCGCTGCTTCGCGATGTA
CGGGCCAGATATACGCGTT
